Addgene plasmid #114190: pcDNA3.1-Beta2-PAmcherry1
Purpose: studying clustering of Beta2 receptors by superresolution microscopy (PALM)
Depositing lab: Aleksandra Radenovic.
Backbone
  Vector backbone: pcDNA3.1
  Backbone manufacturer: Invitrogen
  Backbone size w/o insert (bp): 5424
  Modifications to backbone: β2-pamCherry1 was generated by replacing mEos2 in the β2-mEos2 construct by pamCherry1 using the XhoI and ApaI restriction sites. The primers ATCCGC- GAACTCGAGATGGTCAGCAAGGGCGAG (sense) and AGGTCCGAGGGCCCCTTACTTGTACAGCTCGTC (antisense) were used to generate a XhoI and ApaI sites in the pamCherry1 insert by PCR.
  Vector type: Mammalian Expression
  Selectable markers: Neomycin (select with G418)
Growth in bacteria
  Bacterial resistance: Ampicillin, 100 μg/mL
  Growth temperature: 37°C
  Growth strain: DH5alpha
  Copy number: Unknown
Gene/Insert
  Gene/Insert name: Adrenergic receptor beta 2 (alt names: Beta2; ADRB2)
  Species: H. sapiens (human)
  Insert size (bp): 1326
  Entrez Gene: ADRB2 (a.k.a. ADRB2R, ADRBR, ARB2, B2AR, BAR, BETA2AR)
  Promoter: SV40
  Tag / fusion protein: FLAG (N terminal on backbone); 3HA (N terminal on insert); PAmcherry1 (C terminal on insert)
  Cloning method: Restriction Enzyme; 5′ cloning site XhoI (not destroyed); 3′ cloning site ApaI (not destroyed)
  Sequencing primers: 5′ unknown
Terms and licenses: Academic/Nonprofit Terms; Industry Terms: Not Available to Industry
How to cite: pcDNA3.1-Beta2-PAmcherry1 was a gift from Aleksandra Radenovic (Addgene plasmid # 114190 ; http://n2t.net/addgene:114190 ; RRID:Addgene_114190)
