[The description below was written by a language model from this plasmid's Addgene catalogue record and pLannotate feature annotations shown in this document.]
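Description:
pcDNA3.1-Beta2-PAmcherry1 is a mammalian expression plasmid built on the Invitrogen pcDNA3.1 backbone that encodes the human beta-2 adrenergic receptor (ADRB2) fused at its C terminus to the photoactivatable red fluorescent protein PAmCherry1. It is propagated in E. coli through a high-copy ColE1/pUC-type origin with ampicillin selection (AmpR under its own bla promoter). An f1 origin is also present, as are short lac-region remnants typical of this backbone. For selection in mammalian cells, an SV40 early promoter drives the neomycin phosphotransferase gene, followed by an SV40 poly(A) signal, which gives G418 resistance.

In the sequenced 7,451 nt record, the fusion open reading frame lies downstream of the CMV immediate-early enhancer and promoter and a T7 promoter, and it ends at the bovine growth hormone poly(A) signal. The catalogue entry lists SV40 as the promoter, but the feature table places the full SV40 promoter upstream of the neo marker, so the annotated layout indicates that CMV drives the receptor. The coding region begins with a FLAG epitope and three HA repeats, which tag the N terminus of the receptor. These are followed by ADRB2 and then PAmCherry1. According to the record, the construct was derived from a corresponding β2-mEos2 plasmid by replacing mEos2 with a PCR-amplified PAmCherry1 fragment between XhoI and ApaI sites, both of which remain intact.

PAmCherry1 is dark until it is photoactivated, so individual molecules can be switched on and localised one at a time. The stated purpose is to study clustering of beta-2 receptors by PALM super-resolution microscopy.
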