Features (pLannotate 1.2.2; 26 found; start..end, strand, type, name):
    103..482     +  enhancer       CMV enhancer: human cytomegalovirus immediate early enhancer
    483..686     +  promoter       CMV promoter: human cytomegalovirus (CMV) immediate early promoter
    682..715     +  LTR            5' LTR (truncated) (fragment): truncated 5' long terminal repeat (LTR) from HIV-1
    731..749     +  promoter       T7 promoter: promoter for bacteriophage T7 RNA polymerase
    771..795     +  CDS            3xFLAG (fragment): three tandem FLAG® epitope tags
    817..833     +  CDS            3xHA (fragment): three tandem HA epitope tags
    844..860     +  CDS            3xHA (fragment): three tandem HA epitope tags
    871..897     +  CDS            3xHA (fragment): three tandem HA epitope tags
    901..2136    +  CDS            ADRB2: ADRB2_HUMAN - Also known as ADRB2R, B2AR. Experimental evidence at protein level: Swiss-Prot protein existence level 1. Beta-adrenergic receptors mediate the catecholamine-induced activation of adenylate cyclase through the action of G proteins. The beta-2-adrenergic receptor binds epinephrine with an approximately 30- fold greater affinity than it does norepinephrine. From Homo sapiens (Human).
   2152..2862    +  CDS            PAmCherry1: photoactivatable monomeric derivative of DsRed fluorescent protein (Subach et al., 2009) mammalian codon-optimized
   2872..2890    -  promoter       SP6 promoter: promoter for bacteriophage SP6 RNA polymerase
   2916..3140    +  polyA_signal   bGH poly(A) signal: bovine growth hormone polyadenylation signal
   3144..3165    +  promoter       SV40 promoter (fragment): SV40 enhancer and early promoter
   3186..3614    +  rep_origin     f1 ori (sequence partly withheld): f1 bacteriophage origin of replication; arrow indicates direction of (+) strand synthesis
   3628..3957    +  promoter       SV40 promoter: SV40 enhancer and early promoter
   4024..4815    +  CDS            neo: KKA2_KLEPN - Also known as kan, nptII. Experimental evidence at protein level: Swiss-Prot protein existence level 1. Resistance to kanamycin, neomycin, paromomycin, ribostamycin, butirosin and gentamicin B. From Klebsiella pneumoniae.
   4839..4997    +  CDS            ble (fragment): BLE_KLEPN - Experimental evidence at protein level: Swiss-Prot protein existence level 1. Binding protein with a strong affinity to the bleomycin family of antibiotics. Binds to CL990; an antimitotic-antibiotic compound. From Klebsiella pneumoniae.
   4992..5113    +  polyA_signal   SV40 poly(A) signal: SV40 polyadenylation signal
   5186..5202    -  protein_bind   lac operator: The lac repressor binds to the lac operator to inhibit transcription in E. coli. This inhibition can be relieved by adding lactose or isopropyl-β-D-thiogalactopyranoside (IPTG). lac repressor encoded by lacI
   5210..5240    -  promoter       lac promoter: promoter for the E. coli lac operon
   5255..5276    -  protein_bind   CAP binding site: CAP binding activates transcription in the presence of cAMP. E. coli catabolite activator protein
   5289..5381    -  CDS            lacI (fragment): lac repressor; lacI; The lac repressor binds to the lac operator to inhibit transcription in E. coli. This inhibition can be relieved by adding lactose or isopropyl-β-D-thiogalactopyranoside (IPTG).
   5564..6152    -  rep_origin     ori: high-copy-number ColE1/pMB1/pBR322/pUC origin of replication
   6323..7183    -  CDS            AmpR: β-lactamase; bla; confers resistance to ampicillin, carbenicillin, and related antibiotics
   7184..7288    -  promoter       AmpR promoter: bla
   7347..7399    -  misc_feature   bom (fragment): basis of mobility region from pBR322
>Addgene plasmid #114190 | pcDNA3.1-Beta2-PAmcherry1 | addgene full sequence | sequence record 224309 | Addgene NGS Result
AAGCTACAACAAGGCAAGGCTTGACCGACAATTGCATGAAGAATCTGCTTAGGGTTAGGCGTTTTGCGCT
GCTTCGCGATGTACGGGCCAGATATACGCGTTGACATTGATTATTGACTAGTTATTAATAGTAATCAATT
ACGGGGTCATTAGTTCATAGCCCATATATGGAGTTCCGCGTTACATAACTTACGGTAAATGGCCCGCCTG
GCTGACCGCCCAACGACCCCCGCCCATTGACGTCAATAATGACGTATGTTCCCATAGTAACGCCAATAGG
GACTTTCCATTGACGTCAATGGGTGGAGTATTTACGGTAAACTGCCCACTTGGCAGTACATCAAGTGTAT
CATATGCCAAGTACGCCCCCTATTGACGTCAATGACGGTAAATGGCCCGCCTGGCATTATGCCCAGTACA
TGACCTTATGGGACTTTCCTACTTGGCAGTACATCTACGTATTAGTCATCGCTATTACCATGGTGATGCG
GTTTTGGCAGTACATCAATGGGCGTGGATAGCGGTTTGACTCACGGGGATTTCCAAGTCTCCACCCCATT
GACGTCAATGGGAGTTTGTTTTGGCACCAAAATCAACGGGACTTTCCAAAATGTCGTAACAACTCCGCCC
CATTGACGCAAATGGGCGGTAGGCGTGTACGGTGGGAGGTCTATATAAGCAGAGCTCTCTGGCTAACTAG
AGAACCCACTGCTTACTGGCTTATCGAAATTAATACGACTCACTATAGGGAGACCCAAGCTTGGTACCAT
GGACTACAAAGACGATGACGATAAAGAATTCCTTGGTACCACCATGTACCCATACGATGTTCCAGATTAC
GCTTACCCATACGATGTTCCAGATTACGCTTACCCATACGATGTTCCAGATTACGCTGATGGGCAACCCG
GGAACGGCAGCGCCTTCTTGCTGGCACCCAATAGAAGCCATGCGCCGGACCACGACGTCACGCAGCAAAG
GGACGAGGTGTGGGTGGTGGGCATGGGCATCGTCATGTCTCTCATCGTCCTGGCCATCGTGTTTGGCAAT
GTGCTGGTCATCACAGCCATTGCCAAGTTCGAGCGTCTGCAGACGGTCACCAACTACTTCATCACTTCAC
TGGCCTGTGCTGATCTGGTCATGGGCCTGGCAGTGGTGCCCTTTGGGGCCGCCCATATTCTTATGAAAAT
GTGGACTTTTGGCAACTTCTGGTGCGAGTTTTGGACTTCCATTGATGTGCTGTGCGTCACGGCCAGCATT
GAGACCCTGTGCGTGATCGCAGTGGATCGCTACTTTGCCATTACTTCACCTTTCAAGTACCAGAGCCTGC
TGACCAAGAATAAGGCCCGGGTGATCATTCTGATGGTGTGGATTGTGTCAGGCCTTACCTCCTTCTTGCC
CATTCAGATGCACTGGTACCGGGCCACCCACCAGGAAGCCATCAACTGCTATGCCAATGAGACCTGCTGT
GACTTCTTCACGAACCAAGCCTATGCCATTGCCTCTTCCATCGTGTCCTTCTACGTTCCCCTGGTGATCA
TGGTCTTCGTCTACTCCAGGGTCTTTCAGGAGGCCAAAAGGCAGCTCCAGAAGATTGACAAATCTGAGGG
CCGCTTCCATGTCCAGAACCTTAGCCAGGTGGAGCAGGATGGGCGGACGGGGCATGGACTCCGCAGATCT
TCCAAGTTCTGCTTGAAGGAGCACAAAGCCCTCAAGACGTTAGGCATCATCATGGGCACTTTCACCCTCT
GCTGGCTGCCCTTCTTCATCGTTAACATTGTGCATGTGATCCAGGATAACCTCATCCGTAAGGAAGTTTA
CATCCTCCTAAATTGGATAGGCTATGTCAATTCTGGTTTCAATCCCCTTATCTACTGCCGGAGCCCAGAT
TTCAGGATTGCCTTCCAGGAGCTTCTGTGCCTGCGCAGGTCTTCTTTGAAGGCCTATGGGAATGGCTACT
CCAGCAACGGCAACACAGGGGAGCAGAGTGGATATCACGTGGAACAGGAGAAAGAAAATAAACTGCTGTG
TGAAGACCTCCCAGGCACGGAAGACTTTGTGGGCCATCAAGGTACTGTGCCTAGCGATAACATTGATTCA
CAAGGGAGGAATTGTAGTACAAATGACTCACTGCTGAAGCGGCCGCTCGAGATGGTGAGCAAGGGCGAGG
AGGATAACATGGCCATCATTAAGGAGTTCATGCGCTTCAAGGTGCACATGGAGGGGTCCGTGAACGGCCA
CGTGTTCGAGATCGAGGGCGAGGGCGAGGGCCGCCCCTACGAGGGCACCCAGACCGCCAAGCTGAAGGTG
ACCAAGGGCGGCCCCCTGCCCTTCACCTGGGACATCCTGAGCCCTCAGTTCATGTACGGCTCCAATGCCT
ACGTGAAGCACCCCGCCGACATCCCCGACTACTTTAAGCTGTCCTTCCCCGAGGGCTTCAAGTGGGAGCG
CGTGATGAAATTCGAGGACGGCGGCGTGGTGACCGTGACCCAGGACTCCTCCCTGCAGGACGGCGAGTTC
ATCTACAAGGTGAAGCTGCGCGGCACCAACTTCCCCTCCGACGGCCCCGTGATGCAGAAGAAGACCATGG
GCTGGGAGGCCCTCTCCGAGCGGATGTACCCCGAGGACGGCGCCCTGAAGGGCGAGGTCAAGCCCAGAGT
GAAGCTGAAGGACGGCGGCCACTACGACGCTGAGGTCAAGACCACCTACAAGGCCAAGAAGCCCGTGCAG
CTGCCCGGCGCCTACAACGTCAACCGCAAGCTGGACATCACCAGCCACAACGAGGACTACACCATCGTGG
AGCAGTACGAGAGAGCCGAGGGCCGCCACTCCACCGGCGGCATGGACGAGCTGTACAAGTAAGGGCCCTA
TTCTATAGTGTCACCTAAATGCTAGAGCTCGCTGATCAGCCTCGACTGTGCCTTCTAGTTGCCAGCCATC
TGTTGTTTGCCCCTCCCCCGTGCCTTCCTTGACCCTGGAAGGTGCCACTCCCACTGTCCTTTCCTAATAA
AATGAGGAAATTGCATCGCATTGTCTGAGTAGGTGTCATTCTATTCTGGGGGGTGGGGTGGGGCAGGACA
GCAAGGGGGAGGATTGGGAAGACAATAGCAGGCATGCTGGGGATGCGGTGGGCTCTATGGCTTCTGAGGC
GGAAAGAACCAGCTGGGGCTCTAGGGGGTATCCCC
[124 nt withheld, positions 3186-3309]
C
[91 nt withheld, positions 3311-3401]
A
[49 nt withheld, positions 3403-3451]
CCTTTGACGTTGGAGTCCACGTTCTTT
[37 nt withheld, positions 3479-3515]
ACCCTATCTCGGTCTATTCTTTTGATTTATAAGGGATTTTGCCGATTTCGGCCTATTGGTTAAAAAATGA
GCTGATTTAACAAAAATTTAACGCGAATTAATTCTGTGGAATGTGTGTCAGTTAGGGTGTGGAAAGTCCC
CAGGCTCCCCAGCAGGCAGAAGTATGCAAAGCATGCATCTCAATTAGTCAGCAACCAGGTGTGGAAAGTC
CCCAGGCTCCCCAGCAGGCAGAAGTATGCAAAGCATGCATCTCAATTAGTCAGCAACCATAGTCCCGCCC
CTAACTCCGCCCATCCCGCCCCTAACTCCGCCCAGTTCCGCCCATTCTCCGCCCCATGGCTGACTAATTT
TTTTTATTTATGCAGAGGCCGAGGCCGCCTCTGCCTCTGAGCTATTCCAGAAGTAGTGAGGAGGCTTTTT
TGGAGGCCTAGGCTTTTGCAAAAAGCTCCCGGGAGCTTGTATATCCATTTTCGGATCTGATCAAGAGACA
GGATGAGGATCGTTTCGCATGATTGAACAAGATGGATTGCACGCAGGTTCTCCGGCCGCTTGGGTGGAGA
GGCTATTCGGCTATGACTGGGCACAACAGACAATCGGCTGCTCTGATGCCGCCGTGTTCCGGCTGTCAGC
GCAGGGGCGCCCGGTTCTTTTTGTCAAGACCGACCTGTCCGGTGCCCTGAATGAACTGCAGGACGAGGCA
GCGCGGCTATCGTGGCTGGCCACGACGGGCGTTCCTTGCGCAGCTGTGCTCGACGTTGTCACTGAAGCGG
GAAGGGACTGGCTGCTATTGGGCGAAGTGCCGGGGCAGGATCTCCTGTCATCTCACCTTGCTCCTGCCGA
GAAAGTATCCATCATGGCTGATGCAATGCGGCGGCTGCATACGCTTGATCCGGCTACCTGCCCATTCGAC
CACCAAGCGAAACATCGCATCGAGCGAGCACGTACTCGGATGGAAGCCGGTCTTGTCGATCAGGATGATC
TGGACGAAGAGCATCAGGGGCTCGCGCCAGCCGAACTGTTCGCCAGGCTCAAGGCGCGCATGCCCGACGG
CGAGGATCTCGTCGTGACCCATGGCGATGCCTGCTTGCCGAATATCATGGTGGAAAATGGCCGCTTTTCT
GGATTCATCGACTGTGGCCGGCTGGGTGTGGCGGACCGCTATCAGGACATAGCGTTGGCTACCCGTGATA
TTGCTGAAGAGCTTGGCGGCGAATGGGCTGACCGCTTCCTCGTGCTTTACGGTATCGCCGCTCCCGATTC
GCAGCGCATCGCCTTCTATCGCCTTCTTGACGAGTTCTTCTGAGCGGGACTCTGGGGTTCGAAATGACCG
ACCAAGCGACGCCCAACCTGCCATCACGAGATTTCGATTCCACCGCCGCCTTCTATGAAAGGTTGGGCTT
CGGAATCGTTTTCCGGGACGCCGGCTGGATGATCCTCCAGCGCGGGGATCTCATGCTGGAGTTCTTCGCC
CACCCCAACTTGTTTATTGCAGCTTATAATGGTTACAAATAAAGCAATAGCATCACAAATTTCACAAATA
AAGCATTTTTTTCACTGCATTCTAGTTGTGGTTTGTCCAAACTCATCAATGTATCTTATCATGTCTGTAT
ACCGTCGACCTCTAGCTAGAGCTTGGCGTAATCATGGTCATAGCTGTTTCCTGTGTGAAATTGTTATCCG
CTCACAATTCCACACAACATACGAGCCGGAAGCATAAAGTGTAAAGCCTGGGGTGCCTAATGAGTGAGCT
AACTCACATTAATTGCGTTGCGCTCACTGCCCGCTTTCCAGTCGGGAAACCTGTCGTGCCAGCTGCATTA
ATGAATCGGCCAACGCGCGGGGAGAGGCGGTTTGCGTATTGGGCGCTCTTCCGCTTCCTCGCTCACTGAC
TCGCTGCGCTCGGTCGTTCGGCTGCGGCGAGCGGTATCAGCTCACTCAAAGGCGGTAATACGGTTATCCA
CAGAATCAGGGGATAACGCAGGAAAGAACATGTGAGCAAAAGGCCAGCAAAAGGCCAGGAACCGTAAAAA
GGCCGCGTTGCTGGCGTTTTTCCATAGGCTCCGCCCCCCTGACGAGCATCACAAAAATCGACGCTCAAGT
CAGAGGTGGCGAAACCCGACAGGACTATAAAGATACCAGGCGTTTCCCCCTGGAAGCTCCCTCGTGCGCT
CTCCTGTTCCGACCCTGCCGCTTACCGGATACCTGTCCGCCTTTCTCCCTTCGGGAAGCGTGGCGCTTTC
TCATAGCTCACGCTGTAGGTATCTCAGTTCGGTGTAGGTCGTTCGCTCCAAGCTGGGCTGTGTGCACGAA
CCCCCCGTTCAGCCCGACCGCTGCGCCTTATCCGGTAACTATCGTCTTGAGTCCAACCCGGTAAGACACG
ACTTATCGCCACTGGCAGCAGCCACTGGTAACAGGATTAGCAGAGCGAGGTATGTAGGCGGTGCTACAGA
GTTCTTGAAGTGGTGGCCTAACTACGGCTACACTAGAAGAACAGTATTTGGTATCTGCGCTTTGCTGAAG
CCAGTTACCTTCGGAAAAAGAGTTGGTAGCTCTTGATCCGGCAAACAAACCACCGCTGGTAGCGGTGGTT
TTTTTGTTTGCAAGCAGCAGATTACGCGCAGAAAAAAAGGATCTCAAGAAGATCCTTTGATCTTTTCTAC
GGGGTCTGACGCTCAGTGGAACGAAAACTCACGTTAAGGGATTTTGGTCATGAGATTATCAAAAAGGATC
TTCACCTAGATCCTTTTAAATTAAAAATGAAGTTTTAAATCAATCTAAAGTATATATGAGTAAACTTGGT
CTGACAGTTACCAATGCTTAATCAGTGAGGCACCTATCTCAGCGATCTGTCTATTTCGTTCATCCATAGT
TGCCTGACTCCCCGTCGTGTAGATAACTACGATACGGGAGGGCTTACCATCTGGCCCCAGTGCTGCAATG
ATACCGCGAGACCCACGCTCACCGGCTCCAGATTTATCAGCAATAAACCAGCCAGCCGGAAGGGCCGAGC
GCAGAAGTGGTCCTGCAACTTTATCCGCCTCCATCCAGTCTATTAATTGTTGCCGGGAAGCTAGAGTAAG
TAGTTCGCCAGTTAATAGTTTGCGCAACGTTGTTGCCATTGCTACAGGCATCGTGGTGTCACGCTCGTCG
TTTGGTATGGCTTCATTCAGCTCCGGTTCCCAACGATCAAGGCGAGTTACATGATCCCCCATGTTGTGCA
AAAAAGCGGTTAGCTCCTTCGGTCCTCCGATCGTTGTCAGAAGTAAGTTGGCCGCAGTGTTATCACTCAT
GGTTATGGCAGCACTGCATAATTCTCTTACTGTCATGCCATCCGTAAGATGCTTTTCTGTGACTGGTGAG
TACTCAACCAAGTCATTCTGAGAATAGTGTATGCGGCGACCGAGTTGCTCTTGCCCGGCGTCAATACGGG
ATAATACCGCGCCACATAGCAGAACTTTAAAAGTGCTCATCATTGGAAAACGTTCTTCGGGGCGAAAACT
CTCAAGGATCTTACCGCTGTTGAGATCCAGTTCGATGTAACCCACTCGTGCACCCAACTGATCTTCAGCA
TCTTTTACTTTCACCAGCGTTTCTGGGTGAGCAAAAACAGGAAGGCAAAATGCCGCAAAAAAGGGAATAA
GGGCGACACGGAAATGTTGAATACTCATACTCTTCCTTTTTCAATATTATTGAAGCATTTATCAGGGTTA
TTGTCTCATGAGCGGATACATATTTGAATGTATTTAGAAAAATAAACAAATAGGGGTTCCGCGCACATTT
CCCCGAAAAGTGCCACCTGACGTCGACGGATCGGGAGATCTCCCGATCCCCTATGGTGCACTCTCAGTAC
AATCTGCTCTGATGCCGCATAGTTAAGCCAGTATCTGCTCCCTGCTTGTGTGTTGGAGGTCGCTGAGTAG
TGCGCGAGCAAAATTT
